Addgene plasmid #225078: pET28:LanIV-Chondromyces
Purpose: Expresses precursor peptide and lanthipeptide synthetase from Chondromyces LanIV (FAST-RiPPs) in E. coli
Depositing lab: Wilfred van der Donk. Depositing organization: University of Illinois at Urbana-Champaign. Publication: A scalable platform to discover antimicrobials of ribosomal origin. Ayikpoe RS, Shi C, Battiste AJ, Eslami SM, Ramesh S, Simon MA, Bothwell IR, Lee H, Rice AJ, Ren H, Tian Q, Harris LA, Sarksian R, Zhu L, Frerk AM, Precord TW, van der Donk WA, Mitchell DA, Zhao H. Nat Commun. 2022 Oct 17;13(1):6135. doi: 10.1038/s41467-022-33890-w. PubMed 36253467.
Backbone
  Vector backbone: pET28a
  Vector type: Bacterial Expression
Growth in bacteria
  Bacterial resistance: Kanamycin, 50 μg/mL
  Growth temperature: 37°C
  Growth strain: DH5alpha
  Copy number: High Copy
Gene/Insert
  Gene/Insert name: LanA (LanIV-Chondromyces)
  Species: Chondromyces crocatus sp. Cm c5
  Insert size (bp): 198
  Mutation: WT
  Promoter: T7
  Tag / fusion protein: His6 (N terminal on insert)
  Cloning method: Golden Gate
Terms and licenses: Academic/Nonprofit Terms; Industry Terms: Not Available to Industry
Depositor comments: Also encodes LanL (LanIV-Chondromyces)
How to cite: pET28:LanIV-Chondromyces was a gift from Wilfred van der Donk (Addgene plasmid # 225078 ; http://n2t.net/addgene:225078 ; RRID:Addgene_225078)
