[The description below was written by a language model from this plasmid's Addgene catalogue record and pLannotate feature annotations shown in this document.]
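Description:
pET28:LanIV-Chondromyces is a bacterial expression plasmid built on the pET28a backbone for co-producing a class IV lanthipeptide precursor and its modifying enzyme in E. coli. It replicates from a ColE1/pMB1-type origin accompanied by the bom region and the rop gene, and also carries an f1 phage origin. Selection is by kanamycin through the aminoglycoside phosphotransferase (KanR) gene. A lacI gene with its own promoter supplies lac repressor. The short tetracycline-resistance and AmpR-promoter fragments picked up by the annotation are backbone remnants rather than functional markers.

The payload, assembled by Golden Gate cloning, is organised as two separate T7 transcription units, each with its own T7 promoter, lac operator and T7 terminator. The first, short cassette begins with a six-histidine tag (annotated as a fragment of a longer His tag) and corresponds to the recorded insert: the wild-type 198 bp LanA precursor peptide gene from Chondromyces crocatus Cm c5, tagged at its N terminus for affinity purification. The second cassette spans roughly 2.7 kb of unannotated sequence between the operator and terminator. This is consistent with the depositor's note that the plasmid also encodes the LanL synthetase from the same cluster, although the feature table does not label either coding sequence. Because both units are under lac operator control, expression requires a host supplying T7 RNA polymerase and is inducible with IPTG.

Co-expression allows LanL to install the post-translational modifications on the LanA peptide in vivo, so that the modified His-tagged product can be recovered. The plasmid belongs to the FAST-RiPPs set, a scalable platform for discovering ribosomally derived antimicrobial peptides.
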