Features (pLannotate 1.2.2; 19 found; start..end, strand, type, name):
      1..589     +  rep_origin     ori: high-copy-number ColE1/pMB1/pBR322/pUC origin of replication
    775..914     -  misc_feature   bom: basis of mobility region from pBR322
   1016..1207    -  CDS            rop: Rop protein, which maintains plasmids at low copy number; rop
   1224..1604    +  CDS            YPB1_ECOLX: Protein predicted: Swiss-Prot protein existence level 4. From Escherichia coli.
   1676..1967    -  CDS            TcR (fragment): tetracycline efflux protein; tet; confers resistance to tetracycline
   1982..2003    -  protein_bind   CAP binding site: CAP binding activates transcription in the presence of cAMP. E. coli catabolite activator protein
   2016..3098    -  CDS            lacI: lac repressor; lacI; The lac repressor binds to the lac operator to inhibit transcription in E. coli. This inhibition can be relieved by adding lactose or isopropyl-β-D-thiogalactopyranoside (IPTG).
   3099..3176    -  promoter       lacI promoter: lacI
   3184..3463    -  CDS            TcR (fragment): tetracycline efflux protein; tet; confers resistance to tetracycline
   3489..3507    +  promoter       T7 promoter: promoter for bacteriophage T7 RNA polymerase
   3508..3532    +  protein_bind   lac operator: The lac repressor binds to the lac operator to inhibit transcription in E. coli. This inhibition can be relieved by adding lactose or isopropyl-β-D-thiogalactopyranoside (IPTG). lac repressor encoded by lacI
   3549..3566    +  CDS            9xHis (fragment): 9xHis affinity tag
   3877..3924    +  terminator     T7 terminator: transcription terminator for bacteriophage T7 RNA polymerase
   3929..3947    +  promoter       T7 promoter: promoter for bacteriophage T7 RNA polymerase
   3948..3972    +  protein_bind   lac operator: The lac repressor binds to the lac operator to inhibit transcription in E. coli. This inhibition can be relieved by adding lactose or isopropyl-β-D-thiogalactopyranoside (IPTG). lac repressor encoded by lacI
   6726..6773    +  terminator     T7 terminator: transcription terminator for bacteriophage T7 RNA polymerase
   6814..7242    +  rep_origin     f1 ori (sequence partly withheld): f1 bacteriophage origin of replication; arrow indicates direction of (+) strand synthesis
   7295..7352    +  promoter       AmpR promoter (fragment): bla
   7361..8176    -  CDS            KanR: aminoglycoside phosphotransferase; aph(3')-Ia; confers resistance to kanamycin in bacteria or G418 (Geneticin®) in eukaryotes
>Addgene plasmid #225078 | pET28:LanIV-Chondromyces | addgene full sequence | sequence record 447452 | Addgene NGS Result
TTGAGATCCTTTTTTTCTGCGCGTAATCTGCTGCTTGCAAACAAAAAAACCACCGCTACCAGCGGTGGTT
TGTTTGCCGGATCAAGAGCTACCAACTCTTTTTCCGAAGGTAACTGGCTTCAGCAGAGCGCAGATACCAA
ATACTGTCCTTCTAGTGTAGCCGTAGTTAGGCCACCACTTCAAGAACTCTGTAGCACCGCCTACATACCT
CGCTCTGCTAATCCTGTTACCAGTGGCTGCTGCCAGTGGCGATAAGTCGTGTCTTACCGGGTTGGACTCA
AGACGATAGTTACCGGATAAGGCGCAGCGGTCGGGCTGAACGGGGGGTTCGTGCACACAGCCCAGCTTGG
AGCGAACGACCTACACCGAACTGAGATACCTACAGCGTGAGCTATGAGAAAGCGCCACGCTTCCCGAAGG
GAGAAAGGCGGACAGGTATCCGGTAAGCGGCAGGGTCGGAACAGGAGAGCGCACGAGGGAGCTTCCAGGG
GGAAACGCCTGGTATCTTTATAGTCCTGTCGGGTTTCGCCACCTCTGACTTGAGCGTCGATTTTTGTGAT
GCTCGTCAGGGGGGCGGAGCCTATGGAAAAACGCCAGCAACGCGGCCTTTTTACGGTTCCTGGCCTTTTG
CTGGCCTTTTGCTCACATGTTCTTTCCTGCGTTATCCCCTGATTCTGTGGATAACCGTATTACCGCCTTT
GAGTGAGCTGATACCGCTCGCCGCAGCCGAACGACCGAGCGCAGCGAGTCAGTGAGCGAGGAAGCGGAAG
AGCGCCTGATGCGGTATTTTCTCCTTACGCATCTGTGCGGTATTTCACACCGCAATGGTGCACTCTCAGT
ACAATCTGCTCTGATGCCGCATAGTTAAGCCAGTATACACTCCGCTATCGCTACGTGACTGGGTCATGGC
TGCGCCCCGACACCCGCCAACACCCGCTGACGCGCCCTGACGGGCTTGTCTGCTCCCGGCATCCGCTTAC
AGACAAGCTGTGACCGTCTCCGGGAGCTGCATGTGTCAGAGGTTTTCACCGTCATCACCGAAACGCGCGA
GGCAGCTGCGGTAAAGCTCATCAGCGTGGTCGTGAAGCGATTCACAGATGTCTGCCTGTTCATCCGCGTC
CAGCTCGTTGAGTTTCTCCAGAAGCGTTAATGTCTGGCTTCTGATAAAGCGGGCCATGTTAAGGGCGGTT
TTTTCCTGTTTGGTCACTGATGCCTCCGTGTAAGGGGGATTTCTGTTCATGGGGGTAATGATACCGATGA
AACGAGAGAGGATGCTCACGATACGGGTTACTGATGATGAACATGCCCGGTTACTGGAACGTTGTGAGGG
TAAACAACTGGCGGTATGGATGCGGCGGGACCAGAGAAAAATCACTCAGGGTCAATGCCAGCGCTTCGTT
AATACAGATGTAGGTGTTCCACAGGGTAGCCAGCAGCATCCTGCGATGCAGATCCGGAACATAATGGTGC
AGGGCGCTGACTTCCGCGTTTCCAGACTTTACGAAACACGGAAACCGAAGACCATTCATGTTGTTGCTCA
GGTCGCAGACGTTTTGCAGCAGCAGTCGCTTCACGTTCGCTCGCGTATCGGTGATTCATTCTGCTAACCA
GTAAGGCAACCCCGCCAGCCTAGCCGGGTCCTCAACGACAGGAGCACGATCATGCGCACCCGTGGGGCCG
CCATGCCGGCGATAATGGCCTGCTTCTCGCCGAAACGTTTGGTGGCGGGACCAGTGACGAAGGCTTGAGC
GAGGGCGTGCAAGATTCCGAATACCGCAAGCGACAGGCCGATCATCGTCGCGCTCCAGCGAAAGCGGTCC
TCGCCGAAAATGACCCAGAGCGCTGCCGGCACCTGTCCTACGAGTTGCATGATAAAGAAGACAGTCATAA
GTGCGGCGACGATAGTCATGCCCCGCGCCCACCGGAAGGAGCTGACTGGGTTGAAGGCTCTCAAGGGCAT
CGGTCGAGATCCCGGTGCCTAATGAGTGAGCTAACTTACATTAATTGCGTTGCGCTCACTGCCCGCTTTC
CAGTCGGGAAACCTGTCGTGCCAGCTGCATTAATGAATCGGCCAACGCGCGGGGAGAGGCGGTTTGCGTA
TTGGGCGCCAGGGTGGTTTTTCTTTTCACCAGTGAGACGGGCAACAGCTGATTGCCCTTCACCGCCTGGC
CCTGAGAGAGTTGCAGCAAGCGGTCCACGCTGGTTTGCCCCAGCAGGCGAAAATCCTGTTTGATGGTGGT
TAACGGCGGGATATAACATGAGCTGTCTTCGGTATCGTCGTATCCCACTACCGAGATATCCGCACCAACG
CGCAGCCCGGACTCGGTAATGGCGCGCATTGCGCCCAGCGCCATCTGATCGTTGGCAACCAGCATCGCAG
TGGGAACGATGCCCTCATTCAGCATTTGCATGGTTTGTTGAAAACCGGACATGGCACTCCAGTCGCCTTC
CCGTTCCGCTATCGGCTGAATTTGATTGCGAGTGAGATATTTATGCCAGCCAGCCAGACGCAGACGCGCC
GAGACAGAACTTAATGGGCCCGCTAACAGCGCGATTTGCTGGTGACCCAATGCGACCAGATGCTCCACGC
CCAGTCGCGTACCGTCTTCATGGGAGAAAATAATACTGTTGATGGGTGTCTGGTCAGAGACATCAAGAAA
TAACGCCGGAACATTAGTGCAGGCAGCTTCCACAGCAATGGCATCCTGGTCATCCAGCGGATAGTTAATG
ATCAGCCCACTGACGCGTTGCGCGAGAAGATTGTGCACCGCCGCTTTACAGGCTTCGACGCCGCTTCGTT
CTACCATCGACACCACCACGCTGGCACCCAGTTGATCGGCGCGAGATTTAATCGCCGCGACAATTTGCGA
CGGCGCGTGCAGGGCCAGACTGGAGGTGGCAACGCCAATCAGCAACGACTGTTTGCCCGCCAGTTGTTGT
GCCACGCGGTTGGGAATGTAATTCAGCTCCGCCATCGCCGCTTCCACTTTTTCCCGCGTTTTCGCAGAAA
CGTGGCTGGCCTGGTTCACCACGCGGGAAACGGTCTGATAAGAGACACCGGCATACTCTGCGACATCGTA
TAACGTTACTGGTTTCACATTCACCACCCTGAATTGACTCTCTTCCGGGCGCTATCATGCCATACCGCGA
AAGGTTTTGCGCCATTCGATGGTGTCCGGGATCTCGACGCTCTCCCTTATGCGACTCCTGCATTAGGAAG
CAGCCCAGTAGTAGGTTGAGGCCGTTGAGCACCGCCGCCGCAAGGAATGGTGCATGCAAGGAGATGGCGC
CCAACAGTCCCCCGGCCACGGGGCCTGCCACCATACCCACGCCGAAACAAGCGCTCATGAGCCCGAAGTG
GCGAGCCCGATCTTCCCCATCGGTGATGTCGGCGATATAGGCGCCAGCAACCGCACCTGTGGCGCCGGTG
ATGCCGGCCACGATGCGTCCGGCGTAGAGGATCGAGATCTCGATCCCGCGAAATATGGTAATACGACTCA
CTATAGGGGAATTGTGAGCGGATAACAATTCCAAGGAGATATACAATGCACCACCACCACCACCACGCAA
TGAAGAATCAGTTTGGTGACGTCCGCGGTGATATGACGGAAATTTTGGATCAGGCACGCAAAGATGCTGC
GTTTTCTGAGGAACTGTTAACGAACGGTATGCCTATGGCGAAGGAAGAAGATGAGAGCGACGGGGCAACG
GTGCGCAAATGTATGCTGTTGACAATTATTTAAATATGTTGCGTTTCTTCGACCTTTTAACCGCTCCCTT
AGGAGAAAGACAGATAGCTTCTTACCCGTACTCCACCGTTGGCAGCACGATCGCATGTCCCACGTGAACC
ATTGGTAAACCCTGTGGCCTGTCGGTCTAGCATAACCCCTTGGGGCCTCTAAACGGGTCTTGAGGGGTTT
TTTGCCCTTAATACGACTCACTATAGGGGAATTGTGAGCGGATAACAATTCCAAGGAGATATACAATGAA
TCCCGAATCTAATGCATCTCTTCGTTGCCTGCCTGGAGCAGATGGTTTCTTTGACATTATTCAGAGTGCG
TGTTTCTCACCGCGTGCACGCGCTTCCGGACGTCGTCCACGTGCTCCTGCGGGACCGTGGGATCCGTGGA
TTTGTGTGTTGGGAGAAGAATATCCTGCACCTGCCCAAGGCTGGAAATTGCATTTATCCGCGACGGTTGG
CTCGGCTGAAGAAATTCTGCGCCGTGCACTTCCGATCCTGCTCGCAGAAGATGCAGTCTTTAAAGTTGCA
TCATCGACGACAACCCTGGCGGCTCTGAACCAAGGTGAATCTGGACTTGGTCAAGTAGGTAAATTTATCA
CAGTGTATCCCCGTGATGATGCACATGCAGTGCGTTTAGCGGCGCGTCTTGATGAAGCGACACGTGGCCT
TCCTGGCCCCACAATTCCTAGCGATCGTGCGTTGCGCCCTGGCTCCCGTGTTTTCTATCGTTACGGTTCA
TTTGGCGGACAAGCACTGCAATTGGCCACAGGAGAAATTGTTGCGGCAATGAAAACCCCAGATGGTCAAC
TTGTGCCAGATCGTCGTCCTGCAGATTACGACGTACCTTCTTGGGCCACAGACCCATTTATTGCAGCAGG
CCTGGCAGCTGAATTACCTCGTGGTGCTTCACGTCATGTAATTGCTCGTCGTTATGTTCCTGCAGCGGTT
CTGCAACGTACTCCGCGTAGTACCATCTTTCTGGCTCTGGATTTAAAAGCGTATCGTCGTTGTGTACTTA
AACGTGTGGAACGCTGGGATGGAGCACGTTTGCGCCATGAAGCAGATGTATTGCGTCGTCTTGGGCCAGA
TCCCGGTTTTCCAGCACTGTATGACGTGTTTGAAGATGAAGAACACTTATATTTGGTTTTAGAAGATCTG
TCTGCTGAAACTTTATCGGCACATGTTGCACACGCCGCGGCATCTGGTTGTTTTCTGCCAGCAGCCCAGA
TTGTGACTCTGGGCCGCGCGCTGGCTCGTTTACTTGGTAAACTGCACGCAGAGGGACTGGCTCATGGTGA
TCTCAAAAGCAGTAATGTGCTGGTGGCACCTGCGACCCTTCACCTCTGGCTTATTGACTTCGAACTGGCG
CATGGCCCATCTTTGACGGCACAGCCGCATCACGGGCATGGTACCCGTGGATACCGTAGCCCTGAGCGTA
TTGCAGGTGCGCCGCCTAGTACTTCAGATGACATTCATGCCTTTGGTGCTCTCCTGTACTTTCTGGCTAC
AGGTGCGGAACCGGCCGAGGGACCTACAGAAGCCCCGCTGGATGGTCGTCCACCACGTTTGATGAATCCT
AATTTACCGCCAGGATTGTGCACTGTGATTGCTCGTTCATTAGCACAGGATCCTAGCGCACGTTATAGTA
GCGTGCGCCAGATTGAACGTGCCTTGGAAGATGTTCTTACTGACAGTGCCACGCCTTTAACCGTTCCCGC
TCCACCGCGTCATTTCGGCCGTGCGAGTGCGCATTTACCTTTCCCAGCCCGTCGTGAAGCACTTGAACTT
GCCCGCCGTTTAGGCGATTCGCTGGTCAGCGCTGCTCGTCCGGCACCTCGCGGTGGCGGCGTATTTTGGC
CAGATATGCATCCTGACGCGCGCGGACTTCCATCTCGCGATATTGGCCATGGTACAGCAGGAGTGGTTCT
GGCGTTATCCTCGCTTGTCGCAACATTGGGTGAATCAAGTCATCGCGCCACTTTAGCACGTGCGGCTTTC
GGACTGCTGCATGCCCCGCGTCCGGATGGGGCTCCGGTGGCCGGTTTATACTTGGGCGAAGCTGGTATTG
GCGCGGCCCTTTTAGGTGCTGGCCGTGTGTTGGGTGACCGTACACTTGCGCGTGCCGCAGAGGCACGCGG
TCGTTGGATCGCCACCCTGCCTTTTGGATCACCAGATCTTTATAATGGCGTAGCTGGTCGTTTACGTTTT
CACCTGGCCTTGCATCGTGCGACTTCTTCTGACGAACATCTTTCAGCGGCTCTCCGTGCAGGAGATCACC
TGGTTGATGTGGCCGAATGCGATGAGGATGGGAATGTGCTTTGGCGCTTTCCGGAAGGGCATGGCAACTT
AAGTGGTACTACTCAACTTGGTTATGCCCATGGTGCAGCCGGCATTGCGGATAGCCTTCTGGATTTATTT
GAAGTCACTCGTGAAGTTCGTTACCTGGATGCAGCACGTGGTGCGGCCCGCTGGTTGGCCACACTTGCAG
TTCCCGCCTTGGGCGATGGTTCGGGGAGCGCCTGGCCTGTGGTTCCCGGCGGTCCGCCACATGCTGCACA
CTGGTGTCATGGAGCCACAGGGATTGGTCGTTTCTTCTTACATGCAACCGCATTAGAACTCGCACCCGGA
TGGACGGATTTAGCCGCGCGTGCGGCACGCACCGTAGCCCGTGGAGCGCGCTGGTTGGGACCGACTCAGT
GTCATGGCCTTGCAGGTAATTTAGAATTCCTTGTTGATATGTTTCAAGCAACGTCACACCCGCATTATTT
GACCGAAGCGGCGGATTTGTTTACCCTTCTGCGTGCATTTAGTCAAGAAAAGGCAGGTCGTCTGGTCTGG
CAAGGCGATCAACCGGAACAGGCTCTGCCTGCATTGCAGGTGGGCTATGGTGGTGTTGCAACCTGTTTAC
TTCGTTTGGGCGATCCAGCTCGTGCACCTCATTTGCTTTCAGTACGTGGTTTAGGTGGTGCCGGTGAGTA
ACGGTCTAGCATAACCCCTTGGGGCCTCTAAACGGGTCTTGAGGGGTTTTTTGAGCGCTGAAAGGAGGAA
CTATATCCGGATTGGCGAATGGG
[124 nt withheld, positions 6814-6937]
C
[91 nt withheld, positions 6939-7029]
A
[49 nt withheld, positions 7031-7079]
CCTTTGACGTTGGAGTCCACGTTCTTT
[37 nt withheld, positions 7107-7143]
ACCCTATCTCGGTCTATTCTTTTGATTTATAAGGGATTTTGCCGATTTCGGCCTATTGGTTAAAAAATGA
GCTGATTTAACAAAAATTTAACGCGAATTTTAACAAAATATTAACGCTTACAATTTAGGTGGCACTTTTC
GGGGAAATGTGCGCGGAACCCCTATTTGTTTATTTTTCTAAATACATTCAAATATGTATCCGCTCATGAA
TTAATTCTTAGAAAAACTCATCGAGCATCAAATGAAACTGCAATTTATTCATATCAGGATTATCAATACC
ATATTTTTGAAAAAGCCGTTTCTGTAATGAAGGAGAAAACTCACCGAGGCAGTTCCATAGGATGGCAAGA
TCCTGGTATCGGTCTGCGATTCCGACTCGTCCAACATCAATACAACCTATTAATTTCCCCTCGTCAAAAA
TAAGGTTATCAAGTGAGAAATCACCATGAGTGACGACTGAATCCGGTGAGAATGGCAAAAGTTTATGCAT
TTCTTTCCAGACTTGTTCAACAGGCCAGCCATTACGCTCGTCATCAAAATCACTCGCATCAACCAAACCG
TTATTCATTCGTGATTGCGCCTGAGCGAGACGAAATACGCGATCGCTGTTAAAAGGACAATTACAAACAG
GAATCGAATGCAACCGGCGCAGGAACACTGCCAGCGCATCAACAATATTTTCACCTGAATCAGGATATTC
TTCTAATACCTGGAATGCTGTTTTCCCGGGGATCGCAGTGGTGAGTAACCATGCATCATCAGGAGTACGG
ATAAAATGCTTGATGGTCGGAAGAGGCATAAATTCCGTCAGCCAGTTTAGTCTGACCATCTCATCTGTAA
CATCATTGGCAACGCTACCTTTGCCATGTTTCAGAAACAACTCTGGCGCATCGGGCTTCCCATACAATCG
ATAGATTGTCGCACCTGATTGCCCGACATTATCGCGAGCCCATTTATACCCATATAAATCAGCATCCATG
TTGGAATTTAATCGCGGCCTAGAGCAAGACGTTTCCCGTTGAATATGGCTCATAACACCCCTTGTATTAC
TGTTTATGTAAGCAGACAGTTTTATTGTTCATGACCAAAATCCCTTAACGTGAGTTTTCGTTCCACTGAG
CGTCAGACCCCGTAGAAAAGATCAAAGGATCTTC
